>Addgene plasmid #80827 | p3E-P2A-CFP no-pA | depositor full sequence | sequence record 153010 | p3E-P2A-CFP no-pA sequence 3539 bps
CTTGTACAAAGTGGAAGAATTGGGTACCGGATCCGGAGCCACGAACTTCTCTCTGTTAAAGCAAGCAGGA
GACGTGGAAGAAAACCCCGGTCCTGGTACCGGGCCCCCCCTCGAGATGGTGAGCAAGGGCGAGGAGCTGT
TCACCGGGGTGGTGCCCATCCTGGTCGAGCTGGACGGCGACGTAAACGGCCACAAGTTCAGCGTGTCCGG
CGAGGGCGAGGGCGATGCCACCTACGGCAAGCTGACCCTGAAGTTCATCTGCACCACCGGCAAGCTGCCC
GTGCCCTGGCCCACCCTCGTGACCACCCTGACCTGGGGCGTGCAGTGCTTCAGCCGCTACCCCGACCACA
TGAAGCAGCACGACTTCTTCAAGTCCGCCATGCCCGAAGGCTACGTCCAGGAGCGCACCATCTTCTTCAA
GGACGACGGCAACTACAAGACCCGCGCCGAGGTGAAGTTCGAGGGCGACACCCTGGTGAACCGCATCGAG
CTGAAGGGCATCGACTTCAAGGAGGACGGCAACATCCTGGGGCACAAGCTGGAGTACAACTACATCAGCC
ACAACGTCTATATCACCGCCGACAAGCAGAAGAACGGCATCAAGGCCAACTTCAAGATCCGCCACAACAT
CGAGGACGGCAGCGTGCAGCTCGCCGACCACTACCAGCAGAACACCCCCATCGGCGACGGCCCCGTGCTG
CTGCCCGACAACCACTACCTGAGCACCCAGTCCGCCCTGAGCAAAGACCCCAACGAGAAGCGCGATCACA
TGGTCCTGCTGGAGTTCGTGACCGCCGCCGGGATCACTCTCGGCATGGACGAGCTGTACAAGTAAAAGCT
TGATATCGAATTCCTGCAGCCCGGGGGATCCACTAGTTCTAGAGCGGCCGCCACCGCGGTGGAGCTCCAG
CTTGCAACTTTATTATACAAAGTTGGCATTATAAAAAAGCATTGCTTATCAATTTGTTGCAACGAACAGG
TCACTATCAGTCAAAATAAAATCATTATTTGGAGCTCCATGGTAGCGTTAACGCGGCCGCGATATCCCCT
ATAGTGAGTCGTATTACATGGTCATAGCTGTTTCCTGGCAGCTCTGGCCCGTGTCTCAAAATCTCTGATG
TTACATTGCACAAGATAAAAATATATCATCATGAACAATAAAACTGTCTGCTTACATAAACAGTAATACA
AGGGGTGTTATGAGCCATATTCAACGGGAAACGTCGAGGCCGCGATTAAATTCCAACATGGATGCTGATT
TATATGGGTATAAATGGGCTCGCGATAATGTCGGGCAATCAGGTGCGACAATCTATCGCTTGTATGGGAA
GCCCGATGCGCCAGAGTTGTTTCTGAAACATGGCAAAGGTAGCGTTGCCAATGATGTTACAGATGAGATG
GTCAGACTAAACTGGCTGACGGAATTTATGCCTCTTCCGACCATCAAGCATTTTATCCGTACTCCTGATG
ATGCATGGTTACTCACCACTGCGATCCCCGGAAAAACAGCATTCCAGGTATTAGAAGAATATCCTGATTC
AGGTGAAAATATTGTTGATGCGCTGGCAGTGTTCCTGCGCCGGTTGCATTCGATTCCTGTTTGTAATTGT
CCTTTTAACAGCGATCGCGTATTTCGTCTCGCTCAGGCGCAATCACGAATGAATAACGGTTTGGTTGATG
CGAGTGATTTTGATGACGAGCGTAATGGCTGGCCTGTTGAACAAGTCTGGAAAGAAATGCATAAACTTTT
GCCATTCTCACCGGATTCAGTCGTCACTCATGGTGATTTCTCACTTGATAACCTTATTTTTGACGAGGGG
AAATTAATAGGTTGTATTGATGTTGGACGAGTCGGAATCGCAGACCGATACCAGGATCTTGCCATCCTAT
GGAACTGCCTCGGTGAGTTTTCTCCTTCATTACAGAAACGGCTTTTTCAAAAATATGGTATTGATAATCC
TGATATGAATAAATTGCAGTTTCATTTGATGCTCGATGAGTTTTTCTAATCAGAATTGGTTAATTGGTTG
TAACACTGGCAGAGCATTACGCTGACTTGACGGGACGGCGCAAGCTCATGACCAAAATCCCTTAACGTGA
GTTACGCGTCGTTCCACTGAGCGTCAGACCCCGTAGAAAAGATCAAAGGATCTTCTTGAGATCCTTTTTT
TCTGCGCGTAATCTGCTGCTTGCAAACAAAAAAACCACCGCTACCAGCGGTGGTTTGTTTGCCGGATCAA
GAGCTACCAACTCTTTTTCCGAAGGTAACTGGCTTCAGCAGAGCGCAGATACCAAATACTGTCCTTCTAG
TGTAGCCGTAGTTAGGCCACCACTTCAAGAACTCTGTAGCACCGCCTACATACCTCGCTCTGCTAATCCT
GTTACCAGTGGCTGCTGCCAGTGGCGATAAGTCGTGTCTTACCGGGTTGGACTCAAGACGATAGTTACCG
GATAAGGCGCAGCGGTCGGGCTGAACGGGGGGTTCGTGCACACAGCCCAGCTTGGAGCGAACGACCTACA
CCGAACTGAGATACCTACAGCGTGAGCATTGAGAAAGCGCCACGCTTCCCGAAGGGAGAAAGGCGGACAG
GTATCCGGTAAGCGGCAGGGTCGGAACAGGAGAGCGCACGAGGGAGCTTCCAGGGGGAAACGCCTGGTAT
CTTTATAGTCCTGTCGGGTTTCGCCACCTCTGACTTGAGCGTCGATTTTTGTGATGCTCGTCAGGGGGGC
GGAGCCTATGGAAAAACGCCAGCAACGCGGCCTTTTTACGGTTCCTGGCCTTTTGCTGGCCTTTTGCTCA
CATGTTCTTTCCTGCGTTATCCCCTGATTCTGTGGATAACCGTATTACCGCCTTTGAGTGAGCTGATACC
GCTCGCCGCAGCCGAACGACCGAGCGCAGCGAGTCAGTGAGCGAGGAAGCGGAAGAGCGCCCAATACGCA
AACCGCCTCTCCCCGCGCGTTGGCCGATTCATTAATGCAGCTGGCACGACAGGTTTCCCGACTGGAAAGC
GGGCAGTGAGCGCAACGCAATTAATACGCGTACCGCTAGCCAGGAAGAGTTTGTAGAAACGCAAAAAGGC
CATCCGTCAGGATGGCCTTCTGCTTAGTTTGATGCCTGGCAGTTTATGGCGGGCGTCCTGCCCGCCACCC
TCCGGGCCGTTGCTTCACAACGTTCAAATCCGCTCCCGGCGGATTTGTCCTACTCAGGAGAGCGTTCACC
GACAAACAACAGATAAAACGAAAGGCCCAGTCTTCCGACTGAGCCTTTCGTTTTATTTGATGCCTGGCAG
TTCCCTACTCTCGCGTTAACGCTAGCATGGATGTTTTCCCAGTCACGACGTTGTAAAACGACGGCCAGTC
TTAAGCTCGGGCCCTGCAGCTCTAGAGCTCGAATTCTACAGGTCACTAATACCATCTAAGTAGTTGATTC
ATAGTGACTGCATATGTTGTGTTTTACAGTATTATGTAGTCTGTTTTTTATGCAAAATCTAATTTAATAT
ATTGATATTTATATCATTTTACGTTTCTCGTTCAACTTT
Features (pLannotate 1.2.2; 14 found; start..end, strand, type, name):
     38..94      +  CDS            P2A: 2A peptide from porcine teschovirus-1 polyprotein Eukaryotic ribosomes fail to insert a peptide bond between the Gly and Pro residues, yielding separate polypeptides.
     95..115     -  misc_feature   MCS (fragment): pBluescript multiple cloning site
    116..835     +  CDS            ECFP: enhanced CFP mammalian codon-optimized
    836..907     -  misc_feature   MCS (fragment): pBluescript multiple cloning site
    915..935     -  protein_bind   attB3: mutant version of attB; core recombination site for the Gateway® BP reaction BP Clonase™
    926..1011    -  protein_bind   attL1 (fragment): mutant version of attL; recombination site for the Gateway® LR reaction LR Clonase™
   1048..1066    -  promoter       T7 promoter: promoter for bacteriophage T7 RNA polymerase
   1200..2009    +  CDS            KanR: aminoglycoside phosphotransferase; aph(3')-Ia; confers resistance to kanamycin in bacteria or G418 (Geneticin®) in eukaryotes
   2156..2744    +  rep_origin     ori: high-copy-number ColE1/pMB1/pBR322/pUC origin of replication
   2927..3019    +  CDS            lacI (fragment): lac repressor; lacI; The lac repressor binds to the lac operator to inhibit transcription in E. coli. This inhibition can be relieved by adding lactose or isopropyl-β-D-thiogalactopyranoside (IPTG).
   3074..3101    -  terminator     rrnB T2 terminator: transcription terminator T2 from the E. coli rrnB gene
   3233..3276    +  terminator     rrnB T1 terminator: Escherichia coli rrnB; transcription terminator T1 from the E. coli rrnB gene
   3323..3359    -  CDS            lacZα (fragment): LacZα fragment of β-galactosidase; lacZ fragment
   3430..14      -  protein_bind   attR2 (across the origin): mutant version of attR; recombination site for the Gateway® LR reaction LR Clonase™
