[The description below was written by a language model from this plasmid's Addgene catalogue record and pLannotate feature annotations shown in this document.]
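Description:
p3E-P2A-CFP no-pA is a 3,539 bp 3′ entry clone for MultiSite Gateway assembly, built by BP recombination into the pDONR P2R-P3 donor backbone. It belongs to a toolkit intended for rapid construction of vertebrate expression constructs. Although it is catalogued as a mammalian expression vector, the plasmid has no eukaryotic promoter of its own. It is a modular part meant to be recombined with 5′ and middle entry clones into a destination vector, not expressed directly. It is propagated in E. coli using a high-copy ColE1/pUC-type origin and selected with kanamycin through the aph(3′)-Ia resistance gene. The remaining annotated elements are typical donor-vector backbone: rrnB T1 and T2 terminators that insulate the cloning site, a T7 promoter, and short lacI and lacZα fragments.

The payload is a P2A peptide coding sequence from porcine teschovirus-1, followed by mammalian codon-optimized ECFP, with short polylinker remnants flanking the fluorescent protein. The cassette is bracketed by Gateway recombination sites. The automated annotation labels them attR2 on one side and an attB3 core overlapping an attL-type fragment on the other, which is consistent with the attR2/attL3 arrangement expected of a 3′ entry clone. When joined in frame downstream of a middle-entry coding sequence lacking a stop codon, the P2A causes ribosomal skipping, so the protein of interest and CFP are made as separate polypeptides from a single transcript. This gives a cyan fluorescent readout of expression without a permanent fusion. As the name indicates, no polyadenylation signal is included, so one must be supplied elsewhere in the final construct, for example by the destination vector.
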