Addgene plasmid #80827: p3E-P2A-CFP no-pA
Purpose: P2A followed by CFP without pA
Depositing lab: Philip Washbourne. Depositing organization: University of Oregon. Publication: A MultiSite Gateway Toolkit for Rapid Cloning of Vertebrate Expression Constructs with Diverse Research Applications. Fowler DK, Stewart S, Seredick S, Eisen JS, Stankunas K, Washbourne P. PLoS One. 2016 Aug 8;11(8):e0159277. doi: 10.1371/journal.pone.0159277. eCollection 2016. PONE-D-16-19476 PubMed 27500400.
Backbone
  Vector backbone: pDONR P2R-P3
  Backbone manufacturer: Invitrogen
  Total vector size (bp): 3539
  Vector type: Mammalian Expression
Growth in bacteria
  Bacterial resistance: Kanamycin, 50 μg/mL
  Growth temperature: 37°C
  Growth strain: DH5alpha
  Copy number: Unknown
Gene/Insert
  Gene/Insert name: p3E-P2A-CFP no pA
  Cloning method: Gateway Cloning
  Sequencing primers: 5′ M13(20)F; 3′ M13R
Terms and licenses: Academic/Nonprofit Terms; Industry Terms: Not Available to Industry
How to cite: p3E-P2A-CFP no-pA was a gift from Philip Washbourne (Addgene plasmid # 80827 ; http://n2t.net/addgene:80827 ; RRID:Addgene_80827)
