>Addgene plasmid #80827 | p3E-P2A-CFP no-pA | addgene partial sequence | sequence record 161436 | M13-F20 5'-TGTAAAACGACGGCCAGT-3'
AGCTCGAATTCTACAGGTCACTAATACCATCTAAGTAGTTGGTTCATAGTGACTGCATATGTTGTGTTTT
ACAGTATTATGTAGTCTGTTTTTTATGCAAAATCTAATTTAATATATTGATATTTATATCATTTTACGTT
TCTCGTTCAACTTTCTTGTACAAAGTGGAAGAATTGGGTACCGGATCCGGAGCCACGAACTTCTCTCTGT
TAAAGCAAGCAGGAGACGTGGAAGAAAACCCCGGTCCTGGTACCGGGCCCCCCCTCGAGATGGTGAGCAA
GGGCGAGGAGCTGTTCACCGGGGTGGTGCCCATCCTGGTCGAGCTGGACGGCGACGTAAACGGCCACAAG
TTCAGCGTGTCCGGCGAGGGCGAGGGCGATGCCACCTACGGCAAGCTGACCCTGAAGTTCATCTGCACCA
CCGGCAAGCTGCCCGTGCCCTGGCCCACCCTCGTGACCACCCTGACCTGGGGCGTGCAGTGCTTCAGCCG
CTACCCCGACCACATGAAGCAGCACGACTTCTTCAAGTCCGCCATGCCCGAAGGCTACGTCCAGGAGCGC
ACCATCTTCTTCAAGGACGACGGCAACTACAAGACCCGCGCCGAGGTGAAGTTCGAGGGCGACACCCTGG
TGAACCGCATCGAGCTGAAGGGCATCGACTTCAAGGAGGACGGCAACATCCTGGGGCACAAGCTGGAGTA
CAACTACATCAGCCACAACGTCTATATCACCGCCGACAAGCAGAAGAACGGCATCAAGGCCAACTTCAAG
ATCCGCCACAACATCGAGGACGGCAGCGTGCAGCTCGCCGACCACTACCAGCAGAACACC
