>Addgene plasmid #80827 | p3E-P2A-CFP no-pA | addgene partial sequence | sequence record 161437 | M13-Rev 5'-CAGGAAACAGCTATGACC-3'
TCGCGGCCGCGTTAACGCTACCATGGAGCTCCAAATAATGATTTTATTTTGACTGATAGTGACCTGTTCG
TTGCAACAAATTGATAAGCAATGCTTTTTTATAATGCCAACTTTGTATAATAAAGTTGCAAGCTGGAGCT
CCACCGCGGTGGCGGCCGCTCTAGAACTAGTGGATCCCCCGGGCTGCAGGAATTCGATATCAAGCTTTTA
CTTGTACAGCTCGTCCATGCCGAGAGTGATCCCGGCGGCGGTCACGAACTCCAGCAGGACCATGTGATCG
CGCTTCTCGTTGGGGTCTTTGCTCAGGGCGGACTGGGTGCTCAGGTAGTGGTTGTCGGGCAGCAGCACGG
GGCCGTCGCCGATGGGGGTGTTCTGCTGGTAGTGGTCGGCGAGCTGCACGCTGCCGTCCTCGATGTTGTG
GCGGATCTTGAAGTTGGCCTTGATGCCGTTCTTCTGCTTGTCGGCGGTGATATAGACGTTGTGGCTGATG
TAGTTGTACTCCAGCTTGTGCCCCAGGATGTTGCCGTCCTCCTTGAAGTCGATGCCCTTCAGCTCGATGC
GGTTCACCAGGGTGTCGCCCTCGAACTTCACCTCGGCGCGGGTCTTGTAGTTGCCGTCGTCCTTGAAGAA
GATGGTGCGCTCCTGGACGTAGCCTTCGGGCATGGCGGACTTGAAGAAGTCGTGCTGCTTCATGTGGTCG
GGGTAGCGGCTGAAGCACTGCACGCCCCAGGTCAGGGTGGTCACGAGGGTGGGCCAGGGCACGGGCAGCT
TGCCGGTGGTGCAGATGAACTTCAGG
